Addgene plasmid #244042: mito_mCherry_HA
Purpose: anchoring mCherry-1x gp41MoonTag to the mitochondrial membrane
Depositing lab: Markus Affolter. Depositing organization: University of Basel. Publication: Protein manipulation using single copies of short peptide tags in cultured cells and in Drosophila melanogaster. Vigano MA, Ell CM, Kustermann MMM, Aguilar G, Matsuda S, Zhao N, Stasevich TJ, Affolter M, Pyrowolakis G. Development. 2021 Mar 16;148(6):dev191700. doi: 10.1242/dev.191700. PubMed 33593816.
Backbone
  Vector backbone: pcDNA4TO
  Vector type: Mammalian Expression
Growth in bacteria
  Bacterial resistance: Ampicillin, 100 μg/mL
  Growth temperature: 37°C
  Growth strain: DH5alpha
  Copy number: High Copy
Gene/Insert
  Gene/Insert name: CISD1-mCherry-HA
  Species: H. sapiens (human)
  Tag / fusion protein: HA (C terminal on insert)
  Cloning method: Restriction Enzyme; 5′ cloning site Unknown (unknown if destroyed)
Terms and licenses: Academic/Nonprofit Terms; Industry Terms: Not Available to Industry
How to cite: mito_mCherry_HA was a gift from Markus Affolter (Addgene plasmid # 244042 ; http://n2t.net/addgene:244042 ; RRID:Addgene_244042)
