[The description below was written by a language model from this plasmid's Addgene catalogue record and pLannotate feature annotations shown in this document.]
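Description:
mito_mCherry_HA is a mammalian expression plasmid built on the pcDNA4TO backbone. It is propagated in E. coli through a high-copy ColE1/pUC-type origin with ampicillin selection (AmpR under its own bla promoter) and also carries an f1 phage origin. For selection in mammalian cells the backbone provides a Zeocin/bleomycin resistance gene (Sh ble) driven by the SV40 early promoter together with the bacterial EM7 promoter, and terminated by an SV40 polyadenylation signal.

The expression cassette uses the CMV immediate early enhancer and promoter, followed by short sequences that the annotation matches to tet operator-containing promoters. This is consistent with the tetracycline-operator design of this backbone: expression is constitutive in ordinary cells but repressible in cells that supply the Tet repressor. The open reading frame begins with a fragment of human CISD1, a mitochondrial protein that here acts as the targeting and membrane-anchoring module. It is fused to the monomeric red fluorescent protein mCherry, followed by a C-terminal HA epitope. The annotated HA match is short, in line with a single copy rather than a triple tag. A bGH polyadenylation signal ends the transcript.

The catalogue purpose line mentions anchoring mCherry with one copy of the gp41 MoonTag to the mitochondrial membrane, whereas the plasmid name, insert field and feature table all indicate an HA tag, and no MoonTag feature is annotated. The record itself does not resolve this discrepancy. In either case, the construct displays a fluorescent, single-peptide-tagged bait at mitochondria. In the context of the associated work on protein manipulation with single short peptide tags, such a bait is suited to testing recruitment of tag-binding proteins in cultured cells.
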