Features (pLannotate 1.2.2; 24 found; start..end, strand, type, name):
     28..80      -  misc_feature   bom (fragment): basis of mobility region from pBR322
    235..614     +  enhancer       CMV enhancer: human cytomegalovirus immediate early enhancer
    615..818     +  promoter       CMV promoter: human cytomegalovirus (CMV) immediate early promoter
    820..839     +  promoter       PLtetO-1 promoter (fragment): modified phage lambda PL promoter with tet operator sites (Lutz and Bujard, 1997)
    841..860     +  promoter       PLtetO-1 promoter (fragment): modified phage lambda PL promoter with tet operator sites (Lutz and Bujard, 1997)
    868..901     +  promoter       TRE3GV promoter (fragment): 3rd-generation Tet-responsive promoter that can be activated by binding of Tet-On® 3G, optimized for retroviral and lentiviral vectors
   1008..1184    +  CDS            CISD1 (fragment): CISD1_HUMAN - Also known as C10orf70, ZCD1. Experimental evidence at protein level: Swiss-Prot protein existence level 1. Plays a key role in regulating maximal capacity for electron transport and oxidative phosphorylation (By similarity). May be involved in Fe-S cluster shuttling and/or in redox reactions. From Homo sapiens (Human).
   1212..1916    +  CDS            mCherry: mCherry is a basic (constitutively fluorescent) red fluorescent protein published in 2004, derived from Discosoma sp.. It is reported to be a very rapidly-maturing monomer with low acid sensitivity.
   1989..2015    +  CDS            3xHA (fragment): three tandem HA epitope tags
   2090..2314    +  polyA_signal   bGH poly(A) signal: bovine growth hormone polyadenylation signal
   2318..2339    +  promoter       SV40 promoter (fragment): SV40 enhancer and early promoter
   2360..2788    +  rep_origin     f1 ori (sequence partly withheld): f1 bacteriophage origin of replication; arrow indicates direction of (+) strand synthesis
   2802..3131    +  promoter       SV40 promoter: SV40 enhancer and early promoter
   3179..3226    +  promoter       EM7 promoter: synthetic bacterial promoter&nbsp
   3245..3619    +  CDS            BleoR: antibiotic-binding protein; Sh ble from Streptoalloteichus hindustanus; confers resistance to bleomycin, phleomycin, and Zeocin™
   3629..3754    +  CDS            ble (fragment): BLE_KLEPN - Experimental evidence at protein level: Swiss-Prot protein existence level 1. Binding protein with a strong affinity to the bleomycin family of antibiotics. Binds to CL990; an antimitotic-antibiotic compound. From Klebsiella pneumoniae.
   3749..3870    +  polyA_signal   SV40 poly(A) signal: SV40 polyadenylation signal
   3943..3959    -  protein_bind   lac operator: The lac repressor binds to the lac operator to inhibit transcription in E. coli. This inhibition can be relieved by adding lactose or isopropyl-β-D-thiogalactopyranoside (IPTG). lac repressor encoded by lacI
   3967..3997    -  promoter       lac promoter: promoter for the E. coli lac operon
   4012..4033    -  protein_bind   CAP binding site: CAP binding activates transcription in the presence of cAMP. E. coli catabolite activator protein
   4046..4138    -  CDS            lacI (fragment): lac repressor; lacI; The lac repressor binds to the lac operator to inhibit transcription in E. coli. This inhibition can be relieved by adding lactose or isopropyl-β-D-thiogalactopyranoside (IPTG).
   4321..4909    -  rep_origin     ori: high-copy-number ColE1/pMB1/pBR322/pUC origin of replication
   5080..5940    -  CDS            AmpR: β-lactamase; bla; confers resistance to ampicillin, carbenicillin, and related antibiotics
   5941..6045    -  promoter       AmpR promoter: bla
>Addgene plasmid #244042 | mito_mCherry_HA | addgene full sequence | sequence record 490931 | Addgene NGS Result
GACGGATCGGGAGATCTCCCGATCCCCTATGGTGCACTCTCAGTACAATCTGCTCTGATGCCGCATAGTT
AAGCCAGTATCTGCTCCCTGCTTGTGTGTTGGAGGTCGCTGAGTAGTGCGCGAGCAAAATTTAAGCTACA
ACAAGGCAAGGCTTGACCGACAATTGCATGAAGAATCTGCTTAGGGTTAGGCGTTTTGCGCTGCTTCGCG
ATGTACGGGCCAGATATACGCGTTGACATTGATTATTGACTAGTTATTAATAGTAATCAATTACGGGGTC
ATTAGTTCATAGCCCATATATGGAGTTCCGCGTTACATAACTTACGGTAAATGGCCCGCCTGGCTGACCG
CCCAACGACCCCCGCCCATTGACGTCAATAATGACGTATGTTCCCATAGTAACGCCAATAGGGACTTTCC
ATTGACGTCAATGGGTGGAGTATTTACGGTAAACTGCCCACTTGGCAGTACATCAAGTGTATCATATGCC
AAGTACGCCCCCTATTGACGTCAATGACGGTAAATGGCCCGCCTGGCATTATGCCCAGTACATGACCTTA
TGGGACTTTCCTACTTGGCAGTACATCTACGTATTAGTCATCGCTATTACCATGGTGATGCGGTTTTGGC
AGTACATCAATGGGCGTGGATAGCGGTTTGACTCACGGGGATTTCCAAGTCTCCACCCCATTGACGTCAA
TGGGAGTTTGTTTTGGCACCAAAATCAACGGGACTTTCCAAAATGTCGTAACAACTCCGCCCCATTGACG
CAAATGGGCGGTAGGCGTGTACGGTGGGAGGTCTATATAAGCAGAGCTCTCCCTATCAGTGATAGAGATC
TCCCTATCAGTGATAGAGATCGTCGACGAGCTCGTTTAGTGAACCGTCAGATCGCCTGGAGACGCCATCC
ACGCTGTTTTGACCTCCATAGAAGACACCGGGACCGATCCAGCCTCCGGACTCTAGCGTTTAAACTTAAG
CTTGGTACCGAGCTCGGATCCGCCACCATGAGTCTGACTTCCAGTTCCAGCGTACGAGTTGAATGGATCG
CAGCAGTTACCATTGCTGCTGGGACAGCTGCAATTGGTTATCTAGCTTACAAAAGATTTTATGTTAAAGA
TCATCGAAATAAAGCTATGATAAACCTTCACATCCAGAAAGACAACCCCAAGATAGTACATGCTGGAAGC
TTACCGGTCGCCGAATTCGGTGTGAGCAAGGGCGAGGAGGATAACATGGCCATCATCAAGGAGTTCATGC
GCTTCAAGGTGCACATGGAGGGCTCCGTGAACGGCCACGAGTTCGAGATCGAGGGCGAGGGCGAGGGCCG
CCCCTACGAGGGCACCCAGACCGCCAAGCTGAAGGTGACCAAGGGTGGCCCCCTGCCCTTCGCCTGGGAC
ATCCTGTCCCCTCAGTTCATGTACGGCTCCAAGGCCTACGTGAAGCACCCCGCCGACATCCCCGACTACT
TGAAGCTGTCCTTCCCCGAGGGCTTCAAGTGGGAGCGCGTGATGAACTTCGAGGACGGCGGCGTGGTGAC
CGTGACCCAGGACTCCTCCCTGCAGGACGGCGAGTTCATCTACAAGGTGAAGCTGCGCGGCACCAACTTC
CCCTCCGACGGCCCCGTAATGCAGAAGAAGACCATGGGCTGGGAGGCCTCCTCCGAGCGGATGTACCCCG
AGGACGGCGCCCTGAAGGGCGAGATCAAGCAGAGGCTGAAGCTGAAGGACGGCGGCCACTACGACGCTGA
GGTCAAGACCACCTACAAGGCCAAGAAGCCCGTGCAGCTGCCCGGCGCCTACAACGTCAACATCAAGTTG
GACATCACCTCCCACAACGAGGACTACACCATCGTGGAACAGTACGAACGCGCCGAGGGCCGCCACTCCA
CCGGCGGCATGGACGAGCTGTACAAGGGTGGTGGTGGCGCGGCCGCAGATCGATCGATCACGCGTGCCAC
CATGACTAGTTTTGTACAAAGCGGTCCGTACCCATACGATGTTCCAGATTACGCTACCGCGGTAAACATA
TGGATCGATCATAATACTCGAGTCTAGAGGGCCCGTTTAAACCCGCTGATCAGCCTCGACTGTGCCTTCT
AGTTGCCAGCCATCTGTTGTTTGCCCCTCCCCCGTGCCTTCCTTGACCCTGGAAGGTGCCACTCCCACTG
TCCTTTCCTAATAAAATGAGGAAATTGCATCGCATTGTCTGAGTAGGTGTCATTCTATTCTGGGGGGTGG
GGTGGGGCAGGACAGCAAGGGGGAGGATTGGGAAGACAATAGCAGGCATGCTGGGGATGCGGTGGGCTCT
ATGGCTTCTGAGGCGGAAAGAACCAGCTGGGGCTCTAGGGGGTATCCCC
[124 nt withheld, positions 2360-2483]
C
[91 nt withheld, positions 2485-2575]
A
[49 nt withheld, positions 2577-2625]
CCTTTGACGTTGGAGTCCACGTTCTTT
[37 nt withheld, positions 2653-2689]
ACCCTATCTCGGTCTATTCTTTTGATTTATAAGGGATTTTGCCGATTTCGGCCTATTGGTTAAAAAATGA
GCTGATTTAACAAAAATTTAACGCGAATTAATTCTGTGGAATGTGTGTCAGTTAGGGTGTGGAAAGTCCC
CAGGCTCCCCAGCAGGCAGAAGTATGCAAAGCATGCATCTCAATTAGTCAGCAACCAGGTGTGGAAAGTC
CCCAGGCTCCCCAGCAGGCAGAAGTATGCAAAGCATGCATCTCAATTAGTCAGCAACCATAGTCCCGCCC
CTAACTCCGCCCATCCCGCCCCTAACTCCGCCCAGTTCCGCCCATTCTCCGCCCCATGGCTGACTAATTT
TTTTTATTTATGCAGAGGCCGAGGCCGCCTCTGCCTCTGAGCTATTCCAGAAGTAGTGAGGAGGCTTTTT
TGGAGGCCTAGGCTTTTGCAAAAAGCTCCCGGGAGCTTGTATATCCATTTTCGGATCTGATCAGCACGTG
TTGACAATTAATCATCGGCATAGTATATCGGCATAGTATAATACGACAAGGTGAGGAACTAAACCATGGC
CAAGTTGACCAGTGCCGTTCCGGTGCTCACCGCGCGCGACGTCGCCGGAGCGGTCGAGTTCTGGACCGAC
CGGCTCGGGTTCTCCCGGGACTTCGTGGAGGACGACTTCGCCGGTGTGGTCCGGGACGACGTGACCCTGT
TCATCAGCGCGGTCCAGGACCAGGTGGTGCCGGACAACACCCTGGCCTGGGTGTGGGTGCGCGGCCTGGA
CGAGCTGTACGCCGAGTGGTCGGAGGTCGTGTCCACGAACTTCCGGGACGCCTCCGGGCCGGCCATGACC
GAGATCGGCGAGCAGCCGTGGGGGCGGGAGTTCGCCCTGCGCGACCCGGCCGGCAACTGCGTGCACTTCG
TGGCCGAGGAGCAGGACTGACACGTGCTACGAGATTTCGATTCCACCGCCGCCTTCTATGAAAGGTTGGG
CTTCGGAATCGTTTTCCGGGACGCCGGCTGGATGATCCTCCAGCGCGGGGATCTCATGCTGGAGTTCTTC
GCCCACCCCAACTTGTTTATTGCAGCTTATAATGGTTACAAATAAAGCAATAGCATCACAAATTTCACAA
ATAAAGCATTTTTTTCACTGCATTCTAGTTGTGGTTTGTCCAAACTCATCAATGTATCTTATCATGTCTG
TATACCGTCGACCTCTAGCTAGAGCTTGGCGTAATCATGGTCATAGCTGTTTCCTGTGTGAAATTGTTAT
CCGCTCACAATTCCACACAACATACGAGCCGGAAGCATAAAGTGTAAAGCCTGGGGTGCCTAATGAGTGA
GCTAACTCACATTAATTGCGTTGCGCTCACTGCCCGCTTTCCAGTCGGGAAACCTGTCGTGCCAGCTGCA
TTAATGAATCGGCCAACGCGCGGGGAGAGGCGGTTTGCGTATTGGGCGCTCTTCCGCTTCCTCGCTCACT
GACTCGCTGCGCTCGGTCGTTCGGCTGCGGCGAGCGGTATCAGCTCACTCAAAGGCGGTAATACGGTTAT
CCACAGAATCAGGGGATAACGCAGGAAAGAACATGTGAGCAAAAGGCCAGCAAAAGGCCAGGAACCGTAA
AAAGGCCGCGTTGCTGGCGTTTTTCCATAGGCTCCGCCCCCCTGACGAGCATCACAAAAATCGACGCTCA
AGTCAGAGGTGGCGAAACCCGACAGGACTATAAAGATACCAGGCGTTTCCCCCTGGAAGCTCCCTCGTGC
GCTCTCCTGTTCCGACCCTGCCGCTTACCGGATACCTGTCCGCCTTTCTCCCTTCGGGAAGCGTGGCGCT
TTCTCATAGCTCACGCTGTAGGTATCTCAGTTCGGTGTAGGTCGTTCGCTCCAAGCTGGGCTGTGTGCAC
GAACCCCCCGTTCAGCCCGACCGCTGCGCCTTATCCGGTAACTATCGTCTTGAGTCCAACCCGGTAAGAC
ACGACTTATCGCCACTGGCAGCAGCCACTGGTAACAGGATTAGCAGAGCGAGGTATGTAGGCGGTGCTAC
AGAGTTCTTGAAGTGGTGGCCTAACTACGGCTACACTAGAAGAACAGTATTTGGTATCTGCGCTCTGCTG
AAGCCAGTTACCTTCGGAAAAAGAGTTGGTAGCTCTTGATCCGGCAAACAAACCACCGCTGGTAGCGGTG
GTTTTTTTGTTTGCAAGCAGCAGATTACGCGCAGAAAAAAAGGATCTCAAGAAGATCCTTTGATCTTTTC
TACGGGGTCTGACGCTCAGTGGAACGAAAACTCACGTTAAGGGATTTTGGTCATGAGATTATCAAAAAGG
ATCTTCACCTAGATCCTTTTAAATTAAAAATGAAGTTTTAAATCAATCTAAAGTATATATGAGTAAACTT
GGTCTGACAGTTACCAATGCTTAATCAGTGAGGCACCTATCTCAGCGATCTGTCTATTTCGTTCATCCAT
AGTTGCCTGACTCCCCGTCGTGTAGATAACTACGATACGGGAGGGCTTACCATCTGGCCCCAGTGCTGCA
ATGATACCGCGAGACCCACGCTCACCGGCTCCAGATTTATCAGCAATAAACCAGCCAGCCGGAAGGGCCG
AGCGCAGAAGTGGTCCTGCAACTTTATCCGCCTCCATCCAGTCTATTAATTGTTGCCGGGAAGCTAGAGT
AAGTAGTTCGCCAGTTAATAGTTTGCGCAACGTTGTTGCCATTGCTACAGGCATCGTGGTGTCACGCTCG
TCGTTTGGTATGGCTTCATTCAGCTCCGGTTCCCAACGATCAAGGCGAGTTACATGATCCCCCATGTTGT
GCAAAAAAGCGGTTAGCTCCTTCGGTCCTCCGATCGTTGTCAGAAGTAAGTTGGCCGCAGTGTTATCACT
CATGGTTATGGCAGCACTGCATAATTCTCTTACTGTCATGCCATCCGTAAGATGCTTTTCTGTGACTGGT
GAGTACTCAACCAAGTCATTCTGAGAATAGTGTATGCGGCGACCGAGTTGCTCTTGCCCGGCGTCAATAC
GGGATAATACCGCGCCACATAGCAGAACTTTAAAAGTGCTCATCATTGGAAAACGTTCTTCGGGGCGAAA
ACTCTCAAGGATCTTACCGCTGTTGAGATCCAGTTCGATGTAACCCACTCGTGCACCCAACTGATCTTCA
GCATCTTTTACTTTCACCAGCGTTTCTGGGTGAGCAAAAACAGGAAGGCAAAATGCCGCAAAAAAGGGAA
TAAGGGCGACACGGAAATGTTGAATACTCATACTCTTCCTTTTTCAATATTATTGAAGCATTTATCAGGG
TTATTGTCTCATGAGCGGATACATATTTGAATGTATTTAGAAAAATAAACAAATAGGGGTTCCGCGCACA
TTTCCCCGAAAAGTGCCACCTGACGTC
